Addgene plasmid #148679: pnYC-NpM-HsNot10_351-707_AF
Purpose: Bacterial Expression of HsNot10_351-707
Depositing lab: Elisa Izaurralde. Depositing organization: Max Planck Institute for Developmental Biology.
Backbone
  Vector backbone: Unknown
  Vector type: Bacterial Expression
Growth in bacteria
  Bacterial resistance: Chloramphenicol, 25 μg/mL
  Growth temperature: 37°C
  Growth strain: DH5alpha
  Copy number: Low Copy
Gene/Insert
  Gene/Insert name: HsNot10_351-707 (alt name: CNOT10 cloned from Kazusa clone: on15275)
  Species: H. sapiens (human)
  Entrez Gene: CNOT10 (a.k.a. FLJ12890, FLJ13165, DKFZp434K115)
  Cloning method: Unknown
Terms and licenses: Academic/Nonprofit Terms; Industry Terms: Not Available to Industry
Depositor comments: sequence given by NCBI: NM_015442.1. Plasmids from this collection were made available to the research community and donated after the lab closed. Please note that the sequence provided by the depositing laboratory may be theoretical/predicted or based on Sanger sequencing results. There may be discrepancies between sequencing results obtained by Addgene and the depositor sequence. If an Addgene verified sequence is not available, please contact before placing your order to request that our lab fully sequence the plasmid.
How to cite: pnYC-NpM-HsNot10_351-707_AF was a gift from Elisa Izaurralde (Addgene plasmid # 148679 ; http://n2t.net/addgene:148679 ; RRID:Addgene_148679)
