[The description below was written by a language model from this plasmid's Addgene catalogue record and pLannotate feature annotations shown in this document.]
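Description:
pnYC-NpM-HsNot10_351-707_AF is a 6,563 bp bacterial expression plasmid for producing a fragment of human CNOT10 (residues 351–707 as named by the depositor) in E. coli. The catalogue lists the backbone as unknown, but the annotated features show a p15A origin of replication and a chloramphenicol acetyltransferase gene driven by its own cat promoter, consistent with the recorded chloramphenicol selection and low copy number. Several disrupted fragments of a tetracycline resistance gene and its promoter flank the expression cassette, along with short remnants annotated as resD, IS1 and RSF ori; these appear to be non-functional leftovers of the parental vector, with the cassette apparently inserted into the former tet gene. Because p15A is compatible with ColE1-type origins, a plasmid of this type can be maintained alongside a second expression vector, which would suit co-expression of complex partners, although the record does not state that use explicitly.

The expression cassette consists of a T7 promoter with an adjacent lac operator, giving IPTG-inducible transcription in hosts that supply T7 RNA polymerase, followed by the phage T7 gene 10 ribosome binding site. The open reading frame begins with a cytosolic maltose binding protein lacking its signal sequence, placed N-terminally as a solubility and affinity tag, and continues into the CNOT10 fragment. A short downstream segment annotated as part of the T7 gene 10B-derived SET1 tag precedes the T7 terminator; whether it is translated is not clear from the record. CNOT10 is a component of the CCR4-NOT deadenylase complex, so the plasmid is suited to producing recombinant MBP-tagged protein. The depositor notes that the supplied sequence may be theoretical.
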