Features (pLannotate 1.2.2; 18 found; start..end, strand, type, name):
    739..834     -  CDS            resD (fragment): REDF_ECOLI - Also known as D. Protein inferred from homology: Swiss-Prot protein existence level 3. Acts as a repressor of transcription and as a site-specific resolvase that cleaves at the RfsF site. From Escherichia coli (strain K12).
    824..881     +  CDS            TcR (fragment): tetracycline efflux protein; tet; confers resistance to tetracycline
    878..971     -  CDS            TcR (fragment): tetracycline efflux protein; tet; confers resistance to tetracycline
   1475..2375    -  CDS            TcR (fragment): tetracycline efflux protein; tet; confers resistance to tetracycline
   2402..2420    +  promoter       T7 promoter: promoter for bacteriophage T7 RNA polymerase
   2421..2445    +  protein_bind   lac operator: The lac repressor binds to the lac operator to inhibit transcription in E. coli. This inhibition can be relieved by adding lactose or isopropyl-β-D-thiogalactopyranoside (IPTG). lac repressor encoded by lacI
   2460..2482    +  RBS            RBS: efficient ribosome binding site from bacteriophage T7 gene 10 (Olins and Rangwala, 1989)
   2493..3589    +  CDS            MBP (fragment): maltose binding protein from E. coli; malE (mutated); This version of the gene does not encode a signal sequence, so MBP will remain in the cytosol.
   3617..4711    +  CDS            CNOT10 (fragment): CNO10_HUMAN - Experimental evidence at protein level: Swiss-Prot protein existence level 1. Component of the CCR4-NOT complex which is one of the major cellular mRNA deadenylases and is linked to various cellular processes including bulk mRNA degradation, miRNA-mediated repression, translational repression during translational initiation and general transcription regulation. Additional complex functions may be a consequence of its influence on mRNA expression. Is not required for association of CNOT7 to the CCR4-NOT complex. From Homo sapiens (Human).
   4752..4801    +  CDS            SET1 (fragment): solubility-enhancement tag derived from T7 phage gene 10B
   4809..4856    +  terminator     T7 terminator: transcription terminator for bacteriophage T7 RNA polymerase
   4879..4983    -  CDS            TcR (fragment): tetracycline efflux protein; tet; confers resistance to tetracycline
   5031..5059    -  promoter       tet promoter: E. coli promoter for tetracycline efflux protein gene
   5171..5716    +  rep_origin     p15A ori: Plasmids containing the medium-copy-number p15A origin of replication can be propagated in E. coli cells that contain a second plasmid with the ColE1 origin.
   5804..5859    +  rep_origin     RSF ori (fragment): Plasmids containing the RSF 1030 origin of replication can be propagated in E. coli cells that contain additional plasmids with compatible origins.
   5978..6121    -  mobile_element IS1 (fragment): prokaryotic transposable element IS1
   6242..6344    +  promoter       cat promoter: promoter of the E. coli cat gene encoding chloramphenicol acetyltransferase
   6345..441     +  CDS            CmR (across the origin): chloramphenicol acetyltransferase; cat; confers resistance to chloramphenicol
>Addgene plasmid #148679 | pnYC-NpM-HsNot10_351-707_AF | depositor full sequence | sequence record 291127 | Full Sequence
GGTATGGCAATGAAAGACGGTGAGCTGGTGATATGGGATAGTGTTCACCCTTGTTACACCGTTTTCCATG
AGCAAACTGAAACGTTTTCATCGCTCTGGAGTGAATACCACGACGATTTCCGGCAGTTTCTACACATATA
TTCGCAAGATGTGGCGTGTTACGGTGAAAACCTGGCCTATTTCCCTAAAGGGTTTATTGAGAATATGTTT
TTCGTCTCAGCCAATCCCTGGGTGAGTTTCACCAGTTTTGATTTAAACGTGGCCAATATGGACAACTTCT
TCGCCCCCGTTTTCACCATGGGCAAATATTATACGCAAGGCGACAAGGTGCTGATGCCGCTGGCGATTCA
GGTTCATCATGCCGTCTGTGATGGCTTCCATGTCGGCAGAATGCTTAATGAATTACAACAGTACTGCGAT
GAGTGGCAGGGCGGGGCGTAATTTTTTTAAGGCAGTTATTGGTGCCCTTAAACGCCTGGTGCTACGCCTG
AATAAGTGATAATAAGCGGATGAATGGCAGAAATTCGAAAGCAAATTCGACCCGGTCGTCGGTTCAGGGC
AGGGTCGTTAAATAGCCGCTTATGTCTATTGCTGGTTTACCGGTTTATTGACTACCGGAAGCAGTGTGAC
CGTGTGCTTCTCAAATGCCTGAGGCCAGTTTGCTCAGGCTCTCCCCGTGGAGGTAATAATTGACGATATG
ATCATTTATTCTGCCTCCCAGAGCCTGATAAAAACGGTTAGCGCTTCGTTAATACAGATGTAGGTGTTCC
ACAGGGTAGCCAGCAGCATCCTGCGATGCAGATCCGGAACATAATGGTGCAGGGCGCTTGTTTCGGCGTG
GGTATGGTGGCAGGCCCCGTGGCCGGGGGACTGTTGGGCGCTGCCGGCACCTGTCCTACGAGTTGCATGA
TAAAGAAGACAGTCATAAGTGCGGCGACGATAGTCATGCCCCGCGCCCACCGGAAGGAGCTACCGGACAG
CGGTGCGGACTGTTGTAACTCAGAATAAGAAATGAGGCCGCTCATGGCGTTGACTCTCAGTCATAGTATC
GTGGTATCACCGGTTGGTTCCACTCTCTGTTGCGGGCAACTTCAGCAGCACGTAGGGGACTTCCGCGTTT
CCAGACTTTACGAAACACGGAAACCGAAGACCATTCATGTTGTTGCTCAGGTCGCAGACGTTTTGCAGCA
GCAGTCGCTTCACGTTCGCTCGCGTATCGGTGATTCATTCTGCTAACCAGTAAGGCAACCCCGCCAGCCT
AGCCGGGTCCTCAACGACAGGAGCACGATCATGCGCACCCGTGGCCAGGACCCAACGCTGCCCGAGATGC
GCCGCGTGCGGCTGCTGGAGATGGCGGACGCGATGGATATGTTCTGCCAAGGGTTGGTTTGCGCATTCAC
AGTTCTCCGCAAGAATTGATTGGCTCCAATTCTTGGAGTGGTGAATCCGTTAGCGAGGTGCCGCCGGCTT
CCATTCAGGTCGAGGTGGCCCGGCTCCATGCACCGCGACGCAACGCGGGGAGGCAGACAAGGTATAGGGC
GGCGCCTACAATCCATGCCAACCCGTTCCATGTGCTCGCCGAGGCGGCATAAATCGCCGTGACGATCAGC
GGTCCAGTGATCGAAGTTAGGCTGGTAAGAGCCGCGAGCGATCCTTGAAGCTGTCCCTGATGGTCGTCAT
CTACCTGCCTGGACAGCATGGCCTGCAACGCGGGCATCCCGATGCCGCCGGAAGCGAGAAGAATCATAAT
GGGGAAGGCCATCCAGCCTCGCGTCGCGAACGCCAGCAAGACGTAGCCCAGCGCGTCGGCCGCCATGCCG
GCGATAATGGCCTGCTTCTCGCCGAAACGTTTGGTGGCGGGACCAGTGACGAAGGCTTGAGCGAGGGCGT
GCAAGATTCCGAATACCGCAAGCGACAGGCCGATCATCGTCGCGCTCCAGCGAAAGCGGTCCTCGCCGAA
AATGACCCAGAGCGCTGCCGGCACCTGTCCTACGAGTTGCATGATAAAGAAGACAGTCATAAGTGCGGCG
ACGATAGTCATGCCCCGCGCCCACCGGAAGGAGCTGACTGGGTTGAAGGCTCTCAAGGGCATCGGTCGAC
GCTCTCCCTTATGCGACTCCTGCATTAGGAAGCAGCCCAGTAGTAGGTTGAGGCCGTTGAGCACCGCCGC
CGCAAGGAATGGTGCATGCAAGGAGATGGCGCCCAACAGTCCCCCGGCCACGGGGCCTGCCACCATACCC
ACGCCGAAACAAGCGCTCATGAGCCCGAAGTGGCGAGCCCGATCTTCCCCATCGGTGATGTCGGCGATAT
AGGCGCCAGCAACCGCACCTGTGGCGCCGGTGATGCCGGCCACGATGCGTCCGGCGTAGAGGATCAGACT
AAGATCTCGATCCCGCGAAATTAATACGACTCACTATAGGGGAATTGTGAGCGGATAACAATTCCCCACT
AGTAATAATTTTGTTTAACTTTAAGAAGGAGATATACCATGGAAACTGAAGAAGGTAAACTGGTAATCTG
GATTAACGGCGATAAAGGCTATAACGGTCTCGCTGAAGTCGGTAAGAAATTCGAGAAAGATACCGGAATT
AAAGTCACCGTTGAGCATCCGGATAAACTGGAAGAGAAATTCCCACAGGTTGCGGCAACTGGCGATGGCC
CTGACATTATCTTCTGGGCACACGACCGCTTTGGTGGCTACGCTCAATCTGGCCTGTTGGCTGAAATCAC
CCCGGACAAAGCGTTCCAGGACAAGCTGTATCCGTTTACCTGGGATGCCGTACGTTACAACGGCAAGCTG
ATTGCTTACCCGATCGCTGTTGAAGCGTTATCGCTGATTTATAACAAAGACCTGCTGCCGAACCCGCCAA
AAACCTGGGAAGAGATCCCGGCGCTGGATAAAGAACTGAAAGCGAAAGGTAAGAGCGCCCTGATGTTCAA
CCTGCAAGAACCGTACTTCACCTGGCCGCTGATTGCTGCTGACGGGGGTTATGCGTTCAAGTATGAAAAC
GGCAAGTACGACATTAAAGACGTGGGCGTGGATAACGCTGGCGCGAAAGCGGGTCTGACCTTCCTGGTTG
ACCTGATTAAAAACAAACACATGAATGCAGACACCGATTACTCCATCGCAGAAGCTGCCTTTAATAAAGG
CGAAACAGCGATGACCATCAACGGCCCGTGGGCATGGTCCAACATCGACACCAGCAAAGTGAATTATGGT
GTAACGGTACTGCCGACCTTCAAGGGTCAACCATCCAAACCGTTCGTTGGCGTGCTGAGCGCAGGTATTA
ACGCCGCCAGTCCGAACAAAGAGCTGGCAAAAGAGTTCCTCGAAAACTATCTGCTGACTGATGAAGGTCT
GGAAGCGGTTAATAAAGACAAACCGCTGGGTGCCGTAGCGCTGAAGTCTTACGAGGAAGAGTTGGCGAAA
GATCCACGTATTGCCGCCACGATGGAAAACGCCCAGAAAGGTGAAATCATGCCGAACATCCCGCAGATGT
CCGCTTTCTGGTATGCCGTGCGTACTGCGGTGATCAACGCCGCCAGCGGTCGTCAGACTGTCGATGAAGC
CCTTAAAGACGCGCAGACTGGTACCGGCAGCGGCCTGGAAGTTCTGTTCCAGGGGCCCCATATGCTCGAG
ACCAATAAGAGATATGAGTTGCTGTATAACTGTGGAATTCAGCTTCTTCACATTGGAAGGCCTCTTGCTG
CCTTCGAATGTCTGATTGAAGCTGTTCAGGTTTATCATGCAAATCCTCGCCTCTGGCTACGGCTGGCTGA
ATGCTGCATTGCTGCCAATAAGGGGACTTCTGAACAAGAAACTAAAGGCCTTCCCAGCAAAAAAGGAATT
GTACAGTCTATTGTTGGTCAAGGCTATCATCGTAAAATAGTTTTGGCATCACAGTCTATACAGAATACTG
TTTATAATGATGGGCAGTCTTCGGCCATTCCTGTAGCCAGTATGGAGTTTGCAGCCATATGTCTCAGAAA
TGCCTTGTTGCTGCTACCTGAAGAACAGCAAGATCCAAAGCAGGAAAATGGGGCTAAAAATAGTAATCAA
TTAGGTGGGAACACAGAGAGCAGCGAAAGCAGTGAAACTTGCAGCAGTAAAAGCCATGATGGAGATAAAT
TCATTCCAGCTCCACCTTCTTCTCCATTGAGAAAACAGGAATTAGAAAACTTAAAGTGCTCCATACTTGC
TTGCAGTGCCTACGTGGCTCTGGCTTTGGGTGATAACCTCATGGCTTTGAATCATGCAGATAAACTTCTT
CAGCAGCCCAAGCTGTCAGGATCTCTTAAGTTTTTGGGACATTTATATGCTGCAGAAGCCCTCATCTCTC
TCGACAGAATATCTGATGCCATTACTCACTTGAACCCGGAGAATGTCACTGATGTCTCCTTAGGGATCTC
TTCAAATGAGCAGGACCAAGGATCAGACAAAGGTGAAAATGAAGCAATGGAATCCTCTGGTAAGCGGGCC
CCTCAGTGCTACCCCAGTTCCGTCAACTCTGCCAGGACTGTGATGCTGTTCAACCTTGGCAGCGCTTACT
GCCTGAGGAGCGAATATGACAAAGCCCGAAAGTGTCTCCACCAGGCGGCTTCAATGATCCATCCTAAAGA
GGTGCCCCCTGAGGCCATCTTGCTGGCAGTCTACCTTGAACTGCAGAATGGTAATACTCAGCTGGCCTTA
CAGATCATCAAAAGGAATCAGTAAGGATCCTAATAGTCTAGAGCTAGCCCTAGGAGATCCGGCTGCTAAC
AAAGCCCGAAAGGAAGCTGAGTTGGCTGCTGCCACCGCTGAGCAATAACTAGCATAACCCCTTGGGGCCT
CTAAACGGGTCTTGAGGGGTTTTTTGCTGAAAGGAGGAACTATATCCGGATATCCCGCAAGAGGCCCGGC
AGTACCGGCATAACCAAGCCTATGCCTACAGCATCCAGGGTGACGGTGCCGAGGATGACGATGAGCGCAT
TGTTAGATTTCATACACGGTGCCTGACTGCGTTAGCAATTTAACTGTGATAAACTACCGCATTAAAGCTT
ATCGATGATAAGCTGTCAAACATGAGAATTACAACTTATATCGTATGGGGCTGACTTCAGGTGCTACATT
TGAAGAGATAAATTGCACTGAAATCAAGAAATATTTTATCTGATTAATAAGATGATCTTCTTGAGATCGT
TTTGGTCTGCGCGTAATCTCTTGCTCTGAAAACGAAAAAACCGCCTTGCAGGGCGGTTTTTCGAAGGTTC
TCTGAGCTACCAACTCTTTGAACCGAGGTAACTGGCTTGGAGGAGCGCAGTCACCAAAACTTGTCCTTTC
AGTTTAGCCTTAACCGGCGCATGACTTCAAGACTAACTCCTCTAAATCAATTACCAGTGGCTGCTGCCAG
TGGTGCTTTTGCATGTCTTTCCGGGTTGGACTCAAGACGATAGTTACCGGATAAGGCGCAGCGGTCGGAC
TGAACGGGGGGTTCGTGCATACAGTCCAGCTTGGAGCGAACTGCCTACCCGGAACTGAGTGTCAGGCGTG
GAATGAGACAAACGCGGCCATAACAGCGGAATGACACCGGTAAACCGAAAGGCAGGAACAGGAGAGCGCA
CGAGGGAGCCGCCAGGGGGAAACGCCTGGTATCTTTATAGTCCTGTCGGGTTTCGCCACCACTGATTTGA
GCGTCAGATTTCGTGATGCTTGTCAGGGGGGCGGAGCCTATGGAAAAACGGCTTTGCCGCGGCCCTCTCA
CTTCCCTGTTAAGTATCTTCCTGGCATCTTCCAGGAAATCTCCGCCCCGTTCGTAAGCCATTTCCGCTCG
CCGCAGTCGAACGACCGAGCGTAGCGAGTCAGTGAGCGAGGAAGCGGAATATATCCTGTATCACATATTC
TGCTGACGCACCGGTGCAGCCTTTTTTCTCCTGCCACATGAAGCACTTCACTGACACCCTCATCAGTGCC
AACATAGTAAGCCAGTATACACTCCCCTAGCGCTGATGTCCGGCGGTGCTTTTGCCGTTACGCACCACCC
CGTCAGTAGCTGAACAGGAGGGACAGCTGATAGAAACAGAAGCCACTGGAGCACCTCAAAAACACCATCA
TACACTAAATCAGTAAGTTGGCAGCATCACCCGACGCACTTTGCGCCGAATAAATACCTGTGACGGAAGA
TCACTTCGCAGAATAAATAAATCCTGGTGTCCCTGTTGATACCGGGAAGCCCTGGGCCAACTTTTGGCGA
AAATGAGACGTTGATCGGCACGTAAGAGGTTCCAACTTTCACCATAATGAAATAAGATCACTACCGGGCG
TATTTTTTGAGTTATCGAGATTTTCAGGAGCTAAGGAAGCTAAAATGGAGAAAAAAATCACTGGATATAC
CACCGTTGATATATCCCAATGGCATCGTAAAGAACATTTTGAGGCATTTCAGTCAGTTGCTCAATGTACC
TATAACCAGACCGTTCAGCTGGATATTACGGCCTTTTTAAAGACCGTAAAGAAAAATAAGCACAAGTTTT
ATCCGGCCTTTATTCACATTCTTGCCCGCCTGATGAATGCTCATCCGGAATTC
